Addgene plasmid #185155: pST_BnHD (pBS0280)
Purpose: For the mammalian expression of the rapeseed protein BnHD. This is one of the bottom performing targets in our apoptosis assay (it induced apoptosis).
Depositing lab: Pamela Silver. Depositing organization: Harvard Medical School. Publication: Natural and Designed Proteins Inspired by Extremotolerant Organisms Can Form Condensates and Attenuate Apoptosis in Human Cells. Veling MT, Nguyen DT, Thadani NN, Oster ME, Rollins NJ, Brock KP, Bethel NP, Lim S, Baker D, Way JC, Marks DS, Chang RL, Silver PA. ACS Synth Biol. 2022 Mar 18;11(3):1292-1302. doi: 10.1021/acssynbio.1c00572. Epub 2022 Feb 18. PubMed 35176859.
Backbone
  Vector backbone: YK 02
  Vector type: Mammalian Expression
Growth in bacteria
  Bacterial resistance: Ampicillin, 100 μg/mL
  Growth temperature: 37°C
  Growth strain: DH5alpha
  Copy number: High Copy
Gene/Insert
  Gene/Insert name: BnHD
  Species: B. napus
  Insert size (bp): 405
  Cloning method: Gibson Cloning
Terms and licenses: Academic/Nonprofit Terms; Industry Terms: Not Available to Industry
Depositor comments: This is one of the bottom performing targets in our apoptosis assay (it induced apoptosis). See supplemental table 2 in our paper to see its performance in our assay. The negative control for this assay is pSecTag2 B which can be obtained from Thermo here https://www.thermofisher.com/order/catalog/product/V90020
How to cite: pST_BnHD (pBS0280) was a gift from Pamela Silver (Addgene plasmid # 185155 ; http://n2t.net/addgene:185155 ; RRID:Addgene_185155)
