[The description below was written by a language model from this plasmid's Addgene catalogue record and pLannotate feature annotations shown in this document.]
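Description:
pST_BnHD (pBS0280) is a mammalian expression plasmid of about 5.3 kb that carries a 405 bp coding sequence for BnHD, a protein from rapeseed (Brassica napus), inserted by Gibson assembly into a backbone recorded as YK 02. The feature layout, the "pST" name and the depositor's choice of pSecTag2 B as the negative control suggest a pSecTag2-type framework, although the record does not say this outright. In E. coli it replicates from a high-copy ColE1/pUC-type origin and is selected with ampicillin through the bla gene and its native promoter. An f1 origin is also present, along with remnants of lac regulatory sequences and a bom fragment inherited from the cloning vector.

The insert itself is not annotated in the feature table, but it presumably occupies the unannotated interval between the T7 promoter and a FLAG epitope fragment. There it would be transcribed from the human CMV immediate-early enhancer and promoter and terminated by the bovine growth hormone polyadenylation signal. The position of the FLAG fragment just upstream of the poly(A) signal is consistent with a C-terminal tag, but the catalogue fields do not list any tag. The short HIV-1 LTR hit next to the CMV promoter is a small fragment match and does not indicate a lentiviral vector. A second cassette places the Sh ble gene (Zeocin/bleomycin resistance) under tandem SV40 early and EM7 promoters with an SV40 poly(A) signal, allowing selection in mammalian cells or in bacteria.

The plasmid was made for a screen of natural and designed proteins inspired by extremotolerant organisms, tested for condensate formation and effects on apoptosis in human cells. BnHD was among the worst performers in that assay, inducing apoptosis instead of attenuating it.
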