Features (pLannotate 1.2.2; 21 found; start..end, strand, type, name):
     29..81      -  misc_feature   bom (fragment): basis of mobility region from pBR322
    236..615     +  enhancer       CMV enhancer: human cytomegalovirus immediate early enhancer
    616..819     +  promoter       CMV promoter: human cytomegalovirus (CMV) immediate early promoter
    815..848     +  LTR            5' LTR (truncated) (fragment): truncated 5' long terminal repeat (LTR) from HIV-1
    864..882     +  promoter       T7 promoter: promoter for bacteriophage T7 RNA polymerase
   1287..1307    +  CDS            FLAG (fragment): FLAG® epitope tag, followed by an enterokinase cleavage site
   1330..1554    +  polyA_signal   bGH poly(A) signal: bovine growth hormone polyadenylation signal
   1558..1579    +  promoter       SV40 promoter (fragment): SV40 enhancer and early promoter
   1600..2028    +  rep_origin     f1 ori (sequence partly withheld): f1 bacteriophage origin of replication; arrow indicates direction of (+) strand synthesis
   2042..2371    +  promoter       SV40 promoter: SV40 enhancer and early promoter
   2419..2466    +  promoter       EM7 promoter: synthetic bacterial promoter&nbsp
   2485..2859    +  CDS            BleoR: antibiotic-binding protein; Sh ble from Streptoalloteichus hindustanus; confers resistance to bleomycin, phleomycin, and Zeocin™
   2869..2994    +  CDS            ble (fragment): BLE_KLEPN - Experimental evidence at protein level: Swiss-Prot protein existence level 1. Binding protein with a strong affinity to the bleomycin family of antibiotics. Binds to CL990; an antimitotic-antibiotic compound. From Klebsiella pneumoniae.
   2989..3110    +  polyA_signal   SV40 poly(A) signal: SV40 polyadenylation signal
   3183..3199    -  protein_bind   lac operator: The lac repressor binds to the lac operator to inhibit transcription in E. coli. This inhibition can be relieved by adding lactose or isopropyl-β-D-thiogalactopyranoside (IPTG). lac repressor encoded by lacI
   3207..3237    -  promoter       lac promoter: promoter for the E. coli lac operon
   3252..3273    -  protein_bind   CAP binding site: CAP binding activates transcription in the presence of cAMP. E. coli catabolite activator protein
   3286..3378    -  CDS            lacI (fragment): lac repressor; lacI; The lac repressor binds to the lac operator to inhibit transcription in E. coli. This inhibition can be relieved by adding lactose or isopropyl-β-D-thiogalactopyranoside (IPTG).
   3561..4149    -  rep_origin     ori: high-copy-number ColE1/pMB1/pBR322/pUC origin of replication
   4320..5180    -  CDS            AmpR: β-lactamase; bla; confers resistance to ampicillin, carbenicillin, and related antibiotics
   5181..5285    -  promoter       AmpR promoter: bla
>Addgene plasmid #185155 | pST_BnHD (pBS0280) | addgene full sequence | sequence record 366649 | Addgene NGS Result
CGACGGATCGGGAGATCTCCCGATCCCCTATGGTGCACTCTCAGTACAATCTGCTCTGATGCCGCATAGT
TAAGCCAGTATCTGCTCCCTGCTTGTGTGTTGGAGGTCGCTGAGTAGTGCGCGAGCAAAATTTAAGCTAC
AACAAGGCAAGGCTTGACCGACAATTGCATGAAGAATCTGCTTAGGGTTAGGCGTTTTGCGCTGCTTCGC
GATGTACGGGCCAGATATACGCGTTGACATTGATTATTGACTAGTTATTAATAGTAATCAATTACGGGGT
CATTAGTTCATAGCCCATATATGGAGTTCCGCGTTACATAACTTACGGTAAATGGCCCGCCTGGCTGACC
GCCCAACGACCCCCGCCCATTGACGTCAATAATGACGTATGTTCCCATAGTAACGCCAATAGGGACTTTC
CATTGACGTCAATGGGTGGAGTATTTACGGTAAACTGCCCACTTGGCAGTACATCAAGTGTATCATATGC
CAAGTACGCCCCCTATTGACGTCAATGACGGTAAATGGCCCGCCTGGCATTATGCCCAGTACATGACCTT
ATGGGACTTTCCTACTTGGCAGTACATCTACGTATTAGTCATCGCTATTACCATGGTGATGCGGTTTTGG
CAGTACATCAATGGGCGTGGATAGCGGTTTGACTCACGGGGATTTCCAAGTCTCCACCCCATTGACGTCA
ATGGGAGTTTGTTTTGGCACCAAAATCAACGGGACTTTCCAAAATGTCGTAACAACTCCGCCCCATTGAC
GCAAATGGGCGGTAGGCGTGTACGGTGGGAGGTCTATATAAGCAGAGCTCTCTGGCTAACTAGAGAACCC
ACTGCTTACTGGCTTATCGAAATTAATACGACTCACTATAGGGAGACCCAAGCTGGCTAGCCACCATGAC
CGCGCAAAAGGCACAACAGAAAGCTCAAGAAACAGCACAAGCAGCTAAAGATAAAACGTCTCAAGCAGCT
CAAACAACACAACAAAAGGCTCAAGAAACGGCTCAAGCTGCAAAAGATAAAACTTCTCAAGCAGCACAAA
CTACACAACAGAAAGCTCATGAAACAACACAATCTAGCAAAGAAAAGACTTCCCAAGCGGCTCAAACCGC
ACAAGAAAAGGCACGGGAAACCAAGGATAAAACCGGCTCTTACCTTAGCGAAACTGGGGAAGCTGTTAAA
CAAAAGGCACAAGATGCCGCCCAATACACCAAGGAAACCGCACAAAATGCAGCCCAATATACCAAAGAAA
CTGCGGAAGCCTAAGGATCTGGGGACTACAAGGACGACGACGACAAGTGAACCCGCTGATCAGCCTCGAC
TGTGCCTTCTAGTTGCCAGCCATCTGTTGTTTGCCCCTCCCCCGTGCCTTCCTTGACCCTGGAAGGTGCC
ACTCCCACTGTCCTTTCCTAATAAAATGAGGAAATTGCATCGCATTGTCTGAGTAGGTGTCATTCTATTC
TGGGGGGTGGGGTGGGGCAGGACAGCAAGGGGGAGGATTGGGAAGACAATAGCAGGCATGCTGGGGATGC
GGTGGGCTCTATGGCTTCTGAGGCGGAAAGAACCAGCTGGGGCTCTAGGGGGTATCCCC
[124 nt withheld, positions 1600-1723]
C
[91 nt withheld, positions 1725-1815]
A
[49 nt withheld, positions 1817-1865]
CCTTTGACGTTGGAGTCCACGTTCTTT
[37 nt withheld, positions 1893-1929]
ACCCTATCTCGGTCTATTCTTTTGATTTATAAGGGATTTTGCCGATTTCGGCCTATTGGTTAAAAAATGA
GCTGATTTAACAAAAATTTAACGCGAATTAATTCTGTGGAATGTGTGTCAGTTAGGGTGTGGAAAGTCCC
CAGGCTCCCCAGCAGGCAGAAGTATGCAAAGCATGCATCTCAATTAGTCAGCAACCAGGTGTGGAAAGTC
CCCAGGCTCCCCAGCAGGCAGAAGTATGCAAAGCATGCATCTCAATTAGTCAGCAACCATAGTCCCGCCC
CTAACTCCGCCCATCCCGCCCCTAACTCCGCCCAGTTCCGCCCATTCTCCGCCCCATGGCTGACTAATTT
TTTTTATTTATGCAGAGGCCGAGGCCGCCTCTGCCTCTGAGCTATTCCAGAAGTAGTGAGGAGGCTTTTT
TGGAGGCCTAGGCTTTTGCAAAAAGCTCCCGGGAGCTTGTATATCCATTTTCGGATCTGATCAGCACGTG
TTGACAATTAATCATCGGCATAGTATATCGGCATAGTATAATACGACAAGGTGAGGAACTAAACCATGGC
CAAGTTGACCAGTGCCGTTCCGGTGCTCACCGCGCGCGACGTCGCCGGAGCGGTCGAGTTCTGGACCGAC
CGGCTCGGGTTCTCCCGGGACTTCGTGGAGGACGACTTCGCCGGTGTGGTCCGGGACGACGTGACCCTGT
TCATCAGCGCGGTCCAGGACCAGGTGGTGCCGGACAACACCCTGGCCTGGGTGTGGGTGCGCGGCCTGGA
CGAGCTGTACGCCGAGTGGTCGGAGGTCGTGTCCACGAACTTCCGGGACGCCTCCGGGCCGGCCATGACC
GAGATCGGCGAGCAGCCGTGGGGGCGGGAGTTCGCCCTGCGCGACCCGGCCGGCAACTGCGTGCACTTCG
TGGCCGAGGAGCAGGACTGACACGTGCTACGAGATTTCGATTCCACCGCCGCCTTCTATGAAAGGTTGGG
CTTCGGAATCGTTTTCCGGGACGCCGGCTGGATGATCCTCCAGCGCGGGGATCTCATGCTGGAGTTCTTC
GCCCACCCCAACTTGTTTATTGCAGCTTATAATGGTTACAAATAAAGCAATAGCATCACAAATTTCACAA
ATAAAGCATTTTTTTCACTGCATTCTAGTTGTGGTTTGTCCAAACTCATCAATGTATCTTATCATGTCTG
TATACCGTCGACCTCTAGCTAGAGCTTGGCGTAATCATGGTCATAGCTGTTTCCTGTGTGAAATTGTTAT
CCGCTCACAATTCCACACAACATACGAGCCGGAAGCATAAAGTGTAAAGCCTGGGGTGCCTAATGAGTGA
GCTAACTTACATTAATTGCGTTGCGCTCACTGCCCGCTTTCCAGTCGGGAAACCTGTCGTGCCAGCTGCA
TTAATGAATCGGCCAACGCGCGGGGAGAGGCGGTTTGCGTATTGGGCGCTCTTCCGCTTCCTCGCTCACT
GACTCGCTGCGCTCGGTCGTTCGGCTGCGGCGAGCGGTATCAGCTCACTCAAAGGCGGTAATACGGTTAT
CCACAGAATCAGGGGATAACGCAGGAAAGAACATGTGAGCAAAAGGCCAGCAAAAGGCCAGGAACCGTAA
AAAGGCCGCGTTGCTGGCGTTTTTCCATAGGCTCCGCCCCCCTGACGAGCATCACAAAAATCGACGCTCA
AGTCAGAGGTGGCGAAACCCGACAGGACTATAAAGATACCAGGCGTTTCCCCCTGGAAGCTCCCTCGTGC
GCTCTCCTGTTCCGACCCTGCCGCTTACCGGATACCTGTCCGCCTTTCTCCCTTCGGGAAGCGTGGCGCT
TTCTCATAGCTCACGCTGTAGGTATCTCAGTTCGGTGTAGGTCGTTCGCTCCAAGCTGGGCTGTGTGCAC
GAACCCCCCGTTCAGCCCGACCGCTGCGCCTTATCCGGTAACTATCGTCTTGAGTCCAACCCGGTAAGAC
ACGACTTATCGCCACTGGCAGCAGCCACTGGTAACAGGATTAGCAGAGCGAGGTATGTAGGCGGTGCTAC
AGAGTTCTTGAAGTGGTGGCCTAACTACGGCTACACTAGAAGAACAGTATTTGGTATCTGCGCTCTGCTG
AAGCCAGTTACCTTCGGAAAAAGAGTTGGTAGCTCTTGATCCGGCAAACAAACCACCGCTGGTAGCGGTG
GTTTTTTTGTTTGCAAGCAGCAGATTACGCGCAGAAAAAAAGGATCTCAAGAAGATCCTTTGATCTTTTC
TACGGGGTCTGACGCTCAGTGGAACGAAAACTCACGTTAAGGGATTTTGGTCATGAGATTATCAAAAAGG
ATCTTCACCTAGATCCTTTTAAATTAAAAATGAAGTTTTAAATCAATCTAAAGTATATATGAGTAAACTT
GGTCTGACAGTTACCAATGCTTAATCAGTGAGGCACCTATCTCAGCGATCTGTCTATTTCGTTCATCCAT
AGTTGCCTGACTCCCCGTCGTGTAGATAACTACGATACGGGAGGGCTTACCATCTGGCCCCAGTGCTGCA
ATGATACCGCGAGACCCACGCTCACCGGCTCCAGATTTATCAGCAATAAACCAGCCAGCCGGAAGGGCCG
AGCGCAGAAGTGGTCCTGCAACTTTATCCGCCTCCATCCAGTCTATTAATTGTTGCCGGGAAGCTAGAGT
AAGTAGTTCGCCAGTTAATAGTTTGCGCAACGTTGTTGCCATTGCTACAGGCATCGTGGTGTCACGCTCG
TCGTTTGGTATGGCTTCATTCAGCTCCGGTTCCCAACGATCAAGGCGAGTTACATGATCCCCCATGTTGT
GCAAAAAAGCGGTTAGCTCCTTCGGTCCTCCGATCGTTGTCAGAAGTAAGTTGGCCGCAGTGTTATCACT
CATGGTTATGGCAGCACTGCATAATTCTCTTACTGTCATGCCATCCGTAAGATGCTTTTCTGTGACTGGT
GAGTACTCAACCAAGTCATTCTGAGAATAGTGTATGCGGCGACCGAGTTGCTCTTGCCCGGCGTCAATAC
GGGATAATACCGCGCCACATAGCAGAACTTTAAAAGTGCTCATCATTGGAAAACGTTCTTCGGGGCGAAA
ACTCTCAAGGATCTTACCGCTGTTGAGATCCAGTTCGATGTAACCCACTCGTGCACCCAACTGATCTTCA
GCATCTTTTACTTTCACCAGCGTTTCTGGGTGAGCAAAAACAGGAAGGCAAAATGCCGCAAAAAAGGGAA
TAAGGGCGACACGGAAATGTTGAATACTCATACTCTTCCTTTTTCAATATTATTGAAGCATTTATCAGGG
TTATTGTCTCATGAGCGGATACATATTTGAATGTATTTAGAAAAATAAACAAATAGGGGTTCCGCGCACA
TTTCCCCGAAAAGTGCCACCTGACGT
